>Addgene plasmid #176621 | pMIBlu | addgene full sequence | sequence record 358076 | Addgene NGS Result
AGGAGATGGCGCCCAACAGTCCCCCGGCCACGGGGCCTGCCACCATACCCACGCCGAAACAAGCGCTCAT
GAGCCCGAAGTGGCGAGCCCGATCTTCCCCATCGGTGATGTCGGCGATATAGGCGCCAGCAACCGCACCT
GTGGCGCCGGTGATGCCGGCCACGATGCGTCCGGCGTAGAGGCGATTAGTCCAATTTGTTAAAGACAGGA
TATCAGTGGTCCAGGCTCTAGTTTTGACTCAACAATATCACCAGCTGAAGCCTATAGAGTACGAGCCATA
GATAAAATAAAAGATTTTATTTAGTCTCCAGAAAAAGGGGGGAATGAAAGACCCCACCTGTAGGTTTGGC
AAGCTAGCTTAAGTAACGCCATTTTGCAAGGCATGGAAAATACATAACTGAGAATAGAGAAGTTCAGATC
AAGGTTAGGAACAGAGAGACAGCAGAATATGGGCCAAACAGGATATCTGTGGTAAGCAGTTCCTGCCCCG
GCTCAGGGCCAAGAACAGATGGTCCCCAGATGCGGTCCCGCCCTCAGCAGTTTCTAGAGAACCATCAGAT
GTTTCCAGGGTGCCCCAAGGACCTGAAATGACCCTGTGCCTTATTTGAACTAACCAATCAGTTCGCTTCT
CGCTTCTGTTCGCGCGCTTCTGCTCCCCGAGCTCAATAAAAGAGCCCACAACCCCTCACTCGGCGCGCCA
GTCCTCCGATAGACTGCGTCGCCCGGGTACCCGTATTCCCAATAAAGCCTCTTGCTGTTTGCATCCGAAT
CGTGGACTCGCTGATCCTTGGGAGGGTCTCCTCAGATTGATTGACTGCCCACCTCGGGGGTCTTTCATTT
GGAGGTTCCACCGAGATTTGGAGACCCCTGCCCAGGGACCACCGACCCCCCCGCCGGGAGGTAAGCTGGC
CAGCGGTCGTTTCGTGTCTGTCTCTGTCTTTGTGCGTGTTTGTGCCGGCATCTAATGTTTGCGCCTGCGT
CTGTACTAGTTAGCTAACTAGCTCTGTATCTGGCGGACCCGTGGTGGAACTGACGAGTTCTGAACACCCG
GCCGCAACCCTGGGAGACGTCCCAGGGACTTTGGGGGCCGTTTTTGTGGCCCGACCTGAGGAAGGGAGTC
GATGTGGAATCCGACCCCGTCAGGATATGTGGTTCTGGTAGGAGACGAGAACCTAAAACAGTTCCCGCCT
CCGTCTGAATTTTTGCTTTCGGTTTGGAACCGAAGCCGCGCGTCTTGTCTGCTGCAGCGCTGCAGCATCG
TTCTGTGTTGTCTCTGTCTGACTGTGTTTCTGTATTTGTCTGAAAATTAGGGCCAGACTGTTACCACTCC
CTTAAGTTTGACCTTAGGTCACTGGAAAGATGTCGAGCGGATCGCTCACAACCAGTCGGTAGATGTCAAG
AAGAGACGTTGGGTTACCTTCTGCTCTGCAGAATGGCCAACCTTTAACGTCGGATGGCCGCGAGACGGCA
CCTTTAACCGAGACCTCATCACCCAGGTTAAGATCAAGGTCTTTTCACCTGGCCCGCATGGACACCCAGA
CCAGGTCCCCTACATCGTGACCTGGGAAGCCTTGGCTTTTGACCCCCCTCCCTGGGTCAAGCCCTTTGTA
CACCCTAAGCCTCCGCCTCCTCTTCCTCCATCCGCCCCGTCTCTCCCCCTTGAACCTCCTCGTTCGACCC
CGCCTCGATCCTCCCTTTATCCAGCCCTCACTCCTTCTCTAGGCGCCGGAATTAGATCTCTCGAGGTTAA
CGAATTCCGCCCCCCCCCCCTAACGTTACTGGCCGAAGCCGCTTGGAATAAGGCCGGTGTGCGTTTGTCT
ATATGTTATTTTCCACCATATTGCCGTCTTTTGGCAATGTGAGGGCCCGGAAACCTGGCCCTGTCTTCTT
GACGAGCATTCCTAGGGGTCTTTCCCCTCTCGCCAAAGGAATGCAAGGTCTGTTGAATGTCGTGAAGGAA
GCAGTTCCTCTGGAAGCTTCTTGAAGACAAACAACGTCTGTAGCGACCCTTTGCAGGCAGCGGAACCCCC
CACCTGGCGACAGGTGCCTCTGCGGCCAAAAGCCACGTGTATAAGATACACCTGCAAAGGCGGCACAACC
CCAGTGCCACGTTGTGAGTTGGATAGTTGTGGAAAGAGTCAAATGGCTCTCCTCAAGCGTATTCAACAAG
GGGCTGAAGGATGCCCAGAAGGTACCCCATTGTATGGGATCTGATCTGGGGCCTCGGTGCACATGCTTTA
CATGTGTTTAGTCGAGGTTAAAAAAACGTCTAGGCCCCCCGAACCACGGGGACGTGGTTTTCCTTTGAAA
AACACGATGATAATATGGCCACAACCATGATGAGCGAGCTGATTAAGGAGAACATGCACATGAAGCTGTA
CATGGAGGGCACCGTGGACAACCATCACTTCAAGTGCACATCCGAGGGCGAAGGCAAGCCCTACGAGGGC
ACCCAGACCATGAGAATCAAGGTGGTCGAGGGCGGCCCTCTCCCCTTCGCCTTCGACATCCTGGCTACTA
GCTTCCTCTACGGCAGCAAGACCTTCATCAACCACACCCAGGGCATCCCCGACTTCTTCAAGCAGTCCTT
CCCTGAGGGCTTCACATGGGAGAGAGTCACCACATACGAAGACGGGGGCGTGCTGACCGCTACCCAGGAC
ACCAGCCTCCAGGACGGCTGCCTCATCTACAACGTCAAGATCAGAGGGGTGAACTTCACATCCAACGGCC
CTGTGATGCAGAAGAAAACACTCGGCTGGGAGGCCTTCACCGAGACGCTGTACCCCGCTGACGGCGGCCT
GGAAGGCAGAAACGACATGGCCCTGAAGCTCGTGGGCGGGAGCCATCTGATCGCAAACATCAAGACCACA
TATAGATCCAAGAAACCCGCTAAGAACCTCAAGATGCCTGGCGTCTACTATGTGGACTACAGACTGGAAA
GAATCAAGGAGGCCAACAACGAGACCTACGTCGAGCAGCACGAGGTGGCAGTGGCCAGATACTGCGACCT
CCCTAGCAAACTGGGGCACAAGCTTAATTAAGAATTATCAAGCTTATCGATACCGTCGACCTGCAGCCAA
GCTTATCGATAAAATAAAAGATTTTATTTAGTCTCCAGAAAAAGGGGGGAATGAAAGACCCCACCTGTAG
GTTTGGCAAGCTAGCTTAAGTAACGCCATTTTGCAAGGCATGGAAAATACATAACTGAGAATAGAGAAGT
TCAGATCAAGGTTAGGAACAGAGAGACAGCAGAATATGGGCCAAACAGGATATCTGTGGTAAGCAGTTCC
TGCCCCGGCTCAGGGCCAAGAACAGATGGTCCCCAGATGCGGTCCCGCCCTCAGCAGTTTCTAGAGAACC
ATCAGATGTTTCCAGGGTGCCCCAAGGACCTGAAATGACCCTGTGCCTTATTTGAACTAACCAATCAGTT
CGCTTCTCGCTTCTGTTCGCGCGCTTCTGCTCCCCGAGCTCAATAAAAGAGCCCACAACCCCTCACTCGG
CGCGCCAGTCCTCCGATAGACTGCGTCGCCCGGGTACCCGTGTATCCAATAAACCCTCTTGCAGTTGCAT
CCGACTTGTGGTCTCGCTGTTCCTTGGGAGGGTCTCCTCTGAGTGATTGACTACCCGTCAGCGGGGGTCT
TTCATGGGTAACAGTTTCTTGAAGTTGGAGAACAACATTCTGAGGGTAGGAGTCGAATATTAAGTAATCC
TGACTCAATTAGCCACTGTTTTGAATCCACATACTCCAATACTCCTGAAATAGTTCATTATGGACAGCGC
AGAAAGAGCTGGGGAGAATTGTGAAATTGTTATCCGCTCACAATTCCACACAACATACGAGCCGGAAGCA
TAAAGTGTAAAGCCTGGGGTGCCTAATGAGTGAGCTAACTCACATTAATTGCGTTGCGCTCACTGCCCGC
TTTCCAGTCGGGAAACCTGTCGTGCCAGCTGCATTAATGAATCGGCCAACGCGCGGGGAGAGGCGGTTTG
CGTATTGGGCGCTCTTCCGCTTCCTCGCTCACTGACTCGCTGCGCTCGGTCGTTCGGCTGCGGCGAGCGG
TATCAGCTCACTCAAAGGCGGTAATACGGTTATCCACAGAATCAGGGGATAACGCAGGAAAGAACATGTG
AGCAAAAGGCCAGCAAAAGGCCAGGAACCGTAAAAAGGCCGCGTTGCTGGCGTTTTTCCATAGGCTCCGC
CCCCCTGACGAGCATCACAAAAATCGACGCTCAAGTCAGAGGTGGCGAAACCCGACAGGACTATAAAGAT
ACCAGGCGTTTCCCCCTGGAAGCTCCCTCGTGCGCTCTCCTGTTCCGACCCTGCCGCTTACCGGATACCT
GTCCGCCTTTCTCCCTTCGGGAAGCGTGGCGCTTTCTCATAGCTCACGCTGTAGGTATCTCAGTTCGGTG
TAGGTCGTTCGCTCCAAGCTGGGCTGTGTGCACGAACCCCCCGTTCAGCCCGACCGCTGCGCCTTATCCG
GTAACTATCGTCTTGAGTCCAACCCGGTAAGACACGACTTATCGCCACTGGCAGCAGCCACTGGTAACAG
GATTAGCAGAGCGAGGTATGTAGGCGGTGCTACAGAGTTCTTGAAGTGGTGGCCTAACTACGGCTACACT
AGAAGAACAGTATTTGGTATCTGCGCTCTGCTGAAGCCAGTTACCTTCGGAAAAAGAGTTGGTAGCTCTT
GATCCGGCAAACAAACCACCGCTGGTAGCGGTGGTTTTTTTGTTTGCAAGCAGCAGATTACGCGCAGAAA
AAAAGGATCTCAAGAAGATCCTTTGATCTTTTCTACGGGGTCTGACGCTCAGTGGAACGAAAACTCACGT
TAAGGGATTTTGGTCATGAGATTATCAAAAAGGATCTTCACCTAGATCCTTTTAAATTAAAAATGAAGTT
TTAAATCAATCTAAAGTATATATGAGTAAACTTGGTCTGACAGTTACCAATGCTTAATCAGTGAGGCACC
TATCTCAGCGATCTGTCTATTTCGTTCATCCATAGTTGCCTGACTCCCCGTCGTGTAGATAACTACGATA
CGGGAGGGCTTACCATCTGGCCCCAGTGCTGCAATGATACCGCGAGACCCACGCTCACCGGCTCCAGATT
TATCAGCAATAAACCAGCCAGCCGGAAGGGCCGAGCGCAGAAGTGGTCCTGCAACTTTATCCGCCTCCAT
CCAGTCTATTAATTGTTGCCGGGAAGCTAGAGTAAGTAGTTCGCCAGTTAATAGTTTGCGCAACGTTGTT
GCCATTGCTACAGGCATCGTGGTGTCACGCTCGTCGTTTGGTATGGCTTCATTCAGCTCCGGTTCCCAAC
GATCAAGGCGAGTTACATGATCCCCCATGTTGTGCAAAAAAGCGGTTAGCTCCTTCGGTCCTCCGATCGT
TGTCAGAAGTAAGTTGGCCGCAGTGTTATCACTCATGGTTATGGCAGCACTGCATAATTCTCTTACTGTC
ATGCCATCCGTAAGATGCTTTTCTGTGACTGGTGAGTACTCAACCAAGTCATTCTGAGAATAGTGTATGC
GGCGACCGAGTTGCTCTTGCCCGGCGTCAATACGGGATAATACCGCGCCACATAGCAGAACTTTAAAAGT
GCTCATCATTGGAAAACGTTCTTCGGGGCGAAAACTCTCAAGGATCTTACCGCTGTTGAGATCCAGTTCG
ATGTAACCCACTCGTGCACCCAACTGATCTTCAGCATCTTTTACTTTCACCAGCGTTTCTGGGTGAGCAA
AAACAGGAAGGCAAAATGCCGCAAAAAAGGGAATAAGGGCGACACGGAAATGTTGAATACTCATACTCTT
CCTTTTTCAATATTATTGAAGCATTTATCAGGGTTATTGTCTCATGAGCGGATACATATTTGAATGTATT
TAGAAAAATAAACAAATAGGGGTTCCGCGCACATTTCCCCGAAAAGTGCCACCTGACGTCTAAGAAACCA
TTATTATCATGACATTAACCTATAAAAATAGGCGTATCACGAGGCCCTTTCGTCTCGCGCGTTTCGGTGA
TGACGGTGAAAACCTCTGACACATGCAGCTCCCGGAGACGGTCACAGCTTGTCTGTAAGCGGATGCCGGG
AGCAGACAAGCCCGTCAGGGCGCGTCAGCGGGTGTTGGCGGGTGTCGGGGCTGGCTTAACTATGCGGCAT
CAGAGCAGATTGTACTGAGAGTGCACCATATGCGGTGTGAAATACCGCACAGATGCGTAAGGAGAAAATA
CCGCATCAGGCGCCATTCGCCATTCAGGCTGCGCAACTGTTGGGAAGGGCGATCGGTGCGGGCCTCTTCG
CTATTACGCCAGCTGGCGAAAGGGGGATGTGCTGCAAGGCGATTAAGTTGGGTAACGCCAGGGTTTTCCC
AGTCACGACGTTGTAAAACGACGGCGCAAGGAATGGTGCATGCA
Features (pLannotate 1.2.2; 19 found; start..end, strand, type, name):
    183..281     +  CDS            env (fragment): murine leukemia virus gPr80 envelope polyprotein precursor; env; proteolytically cleaved into gp70SU and p15TM subunits
    323..839     +  LTR            5' LTR: 5' long terminal repeat from murine embryonic stem cell virus
    903..1244    +  misc_feature   MESV Ψ: packaging signal of murine embryonic stem cell virus
   1311..1727    +  CDS            gag (truncated): truncated Moloney murine leukemia virus (MMLV) gag gene lacking the start codon
   1861..2323    +  misc_feature   IRES: internal ribosome entry site (IRES) of the encephalomyocarditis virus (EMCV)
   2340..3041    +  CDS            TagBFP: monomeric blue fluorescent protein mammalian codon-optimized
   3046..3072    +  misc_feature   MCS (fragment): pBluescript multiple cloning site
   3131..3645    +  LTR            3' LTR: 3' long terminal repeat from murine embryonic stem cell virus
   3807..3823    -  protein_bind   lac operator: The lac repressor binds to the lac operator to inhibit transcription in E. coli. This inhibition can be relieved by adding lactose or isopropyl-β-D-thiogalactopyranoside (IPTG). lac repressor encoded by lacI
   3831..3861    -  promoter       lac promoter: promoter for the E. coli lac operon
   3876..3897    -  protein_bind   CAP binding site: CAP binding activates transcription in the presence of cAMP. E. coli catabolite activator protein
   3910..4002    -  CDS            lacI (fragment): lac repressor; lacI; The lac repressor binds to the lac operator to inhibit transcription in E. coli. This inhibition can be relieved by adding lactose or isopropyl-β-D-thiogalactopyranoside (IPTG).
   4185..4773    -  rep_origin     ori: high-copy-number ColE1/pMB1/pBR322/pUC origin of replication
   4944..5804    -  CDS            AmpR: β-lactamase; bla; confers resistance to ampicillin, carbenicillin, and related antibiotics
   5805..5909    -  promoter       AmpR promoter: bla
   6004..6039    +  CDS            rop (fragment): Rop protein, which maintains plasmids at low copy number; rop
   6141..6240    +  misc_feature   bom (fragment): basis of mobility region from pBR322
   6246..6395    -  CDS            lacZα (fragment): LacZα fragment of β-galactosidase; lacZ fragment
   6395..182     -  CDS            TcR (fragment) (across the origin): tetracycline efflux protein; tet; confers resistance to tetracycline
