[The description below was written by a language model from this plasmid's Addgene catalogue record and pLannotate feature annotations shown in this document.]
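Description:
pMIBlu is an empty-backbone gammaretroviral transfer vector derived from pMIGR1, in which the reporter downstream of the IRES is the monomeric, mammalian codon-optimized blue fluorescent protein TagBFP. The 6.4 kb plasmid is propagated in E. coli through a high-copy ColE1/pUC-type origin and selected with ampicillin via the β-lactamase gene and its own promoter. The rest of the bacterial portion carries only remnants of earlier cloning vectors (fragments of lacI, lacZα, rop, bom and the tetracycline resistance gene, plus a lac promoter/operator region), which are annotated as partial and are not expected to be functional markers.

The viral cassette is flanked by 5' and 3' long terminal repeats of murine embryonic stem cell virus. The 5' LTR serves as the promoter for the genomic transcript, and it is followed by the MESV Ψ packaging signal and a truncated MMLV gag segment lacking its start codon, which together support efficient encapsidation of the RNA into virions when gag, pol and env are supplied in trans by packaging cells or helper plasmids. Downstream lies an EMCV IRES followed by TagBFP. A gene of interest placed between the gag remnant and the IRES would be translated from the same LTR-driven bicistronic transcript as TagBFP, so blue fluorescence marks transduced cells and tracks with insert expression. The record lists no insert and does not annotate the upstream cloning sites, though it notes ligation-independent cloning as the method used to build the vector. Typical uses are stable transduction of dividing mammalian cells, with identification or sorting by blue fluorescence, which can be combined with GFP-marked vectors such as the parental pMIGR1.
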