Addgene plasmid #176621: pMIBlu
Purpose: (Empty Backbone) Retroviral transfer vector expressing TagBFP
Depositing lab: Nevil Singh. Depositing organization: University of Maryland, Baltimore.
Backbone
  Vector backbone: pMIGR1
  Backbone manufacturer: Warren Pear (Addgene plasmid # 27490)
  Vector type: Mammalian Expression, Retroviral
Growth in bacteria
  Bacterial resistance: Ampicillin, 100 μg/mL
  Growth temperature: 37°C
  Growth strain: NEB Stable
  Copy number: Unknown
Gene/Insert
  Cloning method: Ligation Independent Cloning
Terms and licenses: Academic/Nonprofit Terms; Industry Terms: Not Available to Industry
How to cite: pMIBlu was a gift from Nevil Singh (Addgene plasmid # 176621 ; http://n2t.net/addgene:176621 ; RRID:Addgene_176621)
